>Addgene plasmid #155484 | CRKRS | addgene full sequence | sequence record 376038 | Addgene NGS Result
TAGGCTTTTGCAAAAAGCTTTGCAAAGATGGATAAAGTTTTAAACAGAGAGGAATCTTTGCAGCTAATGG
ACCTTCTAGGTCTTGAAAGGAGTGGGAATTGGCTCCGGTGCCCGTCAGTGGGCAGAGCGCACATCGCCCA
CAGTCCCCGAGAAGTTGGGGGGAGGGGTCGGCAATTGAACCGGTGCCTAGAGAAGGTGGCGCGGGGTAAA
CTGGGAAAGTGATGTCGTGTACTGGCTCCGCCTTTTTCCCGAGGGTGGGGGAGAACCGTATATAAGTGCA
GTAGTCGCCGTGAACGTTCTTTTTCGCAACGGGTTTGCCGCCAGAACACAGGTAAGTGCCGTGTGTGGTT
CCCGCGGGCCTGGCCTCTTTACGGGTTATGGCCCTTGCGTGCCTTGAATTACTTCCACCTGGCTGCAGTA
CGTGATTCTTGATCCCGAGCTTCGGGTTGGAAGTGGGTGGGAGAGTTCGAGGCCTTGCGCTTAAGGAGCC
CCTTCGCCTCGTGCTTGAGTTGAGGCCTGGCCTGGGCGCTGGGGCCGCCGCGTGCGAATCTGGTGGCACC
TTCGCGCCTGTCTCGCTGCTTTCGATAAGTCTCTAGCCATTTAAAATTTTTGATGACCTGCTGCGACGCT
TTTTTTCTGGCAAGATAGTCTTGTAAATGCGGGCCAAGATCTGCACACTGGTATTTCGGTTTTTGGGGCC
GCGGGCGGCGACGGGGCCCGTGCGTCCCAGCGCACATGTTCGGCGAGGCGGGGCCTGCGAGCGCGGCCAC
CGAGAATCGGACGGGGGTAGTCTCAAGCTGGCCGGCCTGCTCTGGTGCCTGGCCTCGCGCCGCCGTGTAT
CGCCCCGCCCTGGGCGGCAAGGCTGGCCCGGTCGGCACCAGTTGCGTGAGCGGAAAGATGGCCGCTTCCC
GGCCCTGCTGCAGGGAGCTCAAAATGGAGGACGCGGCGCTCGGGAGAGCGGGCGGGTGAGTCACCCACAC
AAAGGAAAAGGGCCTTTCCGTCCTCAGCCGTCGCTTCATGTGACTCCACGGAGTACCGGGCGCCGTCCAG
GCACCTCGATTAGTTCTCGAGCTTTTGGAGTACGTCGTCTTTAGGTTGGGGGGAGGGGTTTTATGCGATG
GAGTTTCCCCACACTGAGTGGGTGGAGACTGAAGTTAGGCCAGCTTGGCACTTGATGTAATTCTCCTTGG
AATTTGCCCTTTTTGAGTTTGGATCTTGGTTCATTCTCAAGCCTCAGACAGTGGTTCAAAGTTTTTTTCT
TCCATTTCAGGTGTCGTGAGGAATTAGCTTGGTACTAATACGACTCACTATAGGGAGACCCAAGCTGGCT
AGGTAAGCTTGGTACCGAGCTCGGATCCACTAGTCCAGTGTGGTGGAATTCTGCAGATATCAACAAGTTT
GTACAAAAAAGCAGGCTGCCACCATGCCCAATTCAGAGAGACATGGGGGCAAGAAGGACGGGAGTGGAGG
AGCTTCTGGAACTTTGCAGCCGTCATCGGGAGGCGGCAGCTCTAACAGCAGAGAGCGTCACCGCTTGGTA
TCGAAGCACAAGCGGCATAAGTCCAAACACTCCAAAGACATGGGGTTGGTGACCCCCGAAGCAGCATCCC
TGGGCACAGTTATCAAACCTTTGGTGGAGTATGATGATATCAGCTCTGATTCCGACACCTTCTCCGATGA
CATGGCCTTCAAACTAGACCGAAGGGAGAACGACGAACGTCGTGGATCAGATCGGAGCGATCGCCTGCAC
AAACATCGTCACCACCAGCACAGGCGTTCCCGGGACTTACTAAAAGCTAAACAGACCGAAAAAGAAAAAA
GCCAAGAAGTCTCCAGCAAGTCGGGATCGATGAAGGACCGGATATCGGGAAGTTCAAAGCGTTCGAATGA
GGAGACTGATGACTATGGGAAGGCGCAGGTAGCCAAAAGCAGCAGCAAGGAATCCAGGTCATCCAAGCTC
CACAAGGAGAAGACCAGGAAAGAACGGGAGCTGAAGTCTGGGCACAAAGACCGGAGTAAAAGTCATCGAA
AAAGGGAAACACCCAAAAGTTACAAAACAGTGGACAGCCCAAAACGGAGATCCAGGAGCCCCCACAGGAA
GTGGTCTGACAGCTCCAAACAAGATGATAGCCCCTCGGGAGCTTCTTATGGCCAAGATTATGACCTTAGT
CCCTCACGATCTCATACCTCGAGCAATTATGACTCCTACAAGAAAAGTCCTGGAAGTACCTCGAGAAGGC
AGTCGGTCAGTCCCCCTTACAAGGAGCCTTCGGCCTACCAGTCCAGCACCCGGTCACCGAGCCCCTACAG
TAGGCGACAGAGATCTGTCAGTCCCTATAGCAGGAGACGGTCGTCCAGCTACGAAAGAAGTGGCTCTTAC
AGCGGGCGATCGCCCAGTCCCTATGGTCGAAGGCGGTCCAGCAGCCCCTTCCTGAGCAAGCGGTCTCTGA
GTCGGAGTCCACTCCCCAGTAGGAAATCCATGAAGTCCAGAAGTAGAAGTCCTGCATATTCAAGACATTC
ATCTTCTCATAGTAAAAAGAAGAGATCCAGTTCACGCAGTCGTCATTCCAGTATCTCACCTGTCAGGCTT
CCACTTAATTCCAGTCTGGGAGCTGAACTCAGTAGGAAAAAGAAGGAAAGAGCAGCTGCTGCTGCTGCAG
CAAAGATGGATGGAAAGGAGTCCAAGGGTTCACCTGTATTTTTGCCTAGAAAAGAGAACAGTTCAGTAGA
GGCTAAGGATTCAGGTTTGGAGTCTAAAAAGTTACCCAGAAGTGTAAAATTGGAAAAATCTGCCCCAGAT
ACTGAACTGGTGAATGTAACACATCTAAACACAGAGGTAAAAAATTCTTCAGATACAGGGAAAGTAAAGT
TGGATGAGAACTCCGAGAAGCATCTTGTTAAAGATTTGAAAGCACAGGGAACAAGAGACTCTAAACCCAT
AGCACTGAAAGAGGAGATTGTTACTCCAAAGGAGACAGAAACATCAGAAAAGGAGACCCCTCCACCTCTT
CCCACAATTGCTTCTCCCCCACCCCCTCTACCAACTACTACCCCTCCACCTCAGACACCCCCTTTGCCAC
CTTTGCCTCCAATACCAGCTCTTCCACAGCAACCACCTCTGCCTCCTTCTCAGCCAGCATTTAGTCAGGT
TCCTGCTTCCAGTACTTCAACTTTGCCCCCTTCTACTCACTCAAAGACATCTGCTGTGTCCTCTCAGGCA
AATTCTCAGCCCCCTGTACAGGTTTCTGTGAAGACTCAAGTATCTGTAACAGCTGCTATTCCACACCTGA
AAACTTCAACGTTGCCTCCTTTGCCCCTCCCACCCTTATTACCTGGAGATGATGACATGGATAGTCCAAA
AGAAACTCTTCCTTCAAAACCTGTGAAGAAAGAGAAGGAACAGAGGACACGCCACTTACTCACAGACCTT
CCTCTCCCTCCAGAGCTCCCTGGTGGAGATCTGTCTCCCCCAGACTCTCCAGAACCAAAGGCAATCACAC
CACCTCAGCAACCATATAAAAAGAGACCAAAAATTTGTTGTCCTCGTTATGGAGAAAGAAGACAAACAGA
AAGCGACTGGGGGAAACGCTGTGTGGACAAGTTTGACATTATTGGGATTATTGGAGAAGGAACCTATGGC
CAAGTATATAAAGCCAAGGACAAAGACACAGGAGAACTAGTGGCTCTGAAGAAGGTGAGACTAGACAATG
AGAAAGAGGGCTTCCCAATCACAGCCATTCGTGAAATCAAAATCCTTCGTCAGTTAATCCACCGAAGTGT
TGTTAACATGAAGGAAATTGTCACAGATAAACAAGATGCACTGGATTTCAAGAAGGACAAAGGTGCCTTT
TACCTTGTATTTGAGTATATGGACCATGACTTAATGGGACTGCTAGAATCTGGTTTGGTGCACTTTTCTG
AGGACCATATCAAGTCGTTCATGAAACAGCTAATGGAAGGATTGGAATACTGTCACAAAAAGAATTTCCT
GCATCGGGATATTAAGTGTTCTAACATTTTGCTGAATAACAGTGGGCAAATCAAACTAGCAGATTTTGGA
CTTGCTCGGCTCTATAACTCTGAAGAGAGTCGCCCTTACACAAACAAAGTCATTACTTTGTGGTACCGAC
CTCCAGAACTACTGCTAGGAGAGGAACGTTACACACCAGCCATAGATGTTTGGAGCTGTGGATGTATTCT
TGGGGAACTATTCACAAAGAAGCCTATTTTTCAAGCCAATCTGGAACTGGCTCAGCTAGAACTGATCAGC
CGACTTTGTGGTAGCCCTTGTCCAGCTGTGTGGCCTGATGTTATCAGACTGCCCTACTTCAACACCATGA
AACCGAAGAAGCAATATCGAAGGCGTCTACGAGAAGAATTCTCTTTCATTCCTTCTGCAGCACTTGATTT
ATTGGACCACATGCTGACACTAGATCCTAGTAAGCGGTGCACAGCTGAACAGACCCTACAGAGCGACTTC
CTTAAAGATGTCGAACTCAGCAAAATGGCTCCTCCAGACCTCCCCCACTGGCAGGATTGCCATGAGTTGT
GGAGTAAGAAACGGCGACGTCAGCGACAAAGTGGTGTTGTAGTCGAAGAGCCACCTCCATCCAAAACTTC
TCGAAAAGAAACTACCTCAGGGACAAGTACTGAGCCTGTGAAGAACAGCAGCCCAGCACCACCTCAGCCT
GCTCCTGGCAAGGTGGAGTCTGGGGCTGGGGATGCAATAGGCCTTGCTGACATCACACAACAGCTGAATC
AAAGTGAATTGGCAGTGTTATTAAACCTGCTGCAGAGCCAAACCGACCTGAGCATCCCTCAAATGGCACA
GCTGCTTAACATCCACTCCAACCCAGAGATGCAGCAGCAGCTGGAAGCCCTGAACCAATCCATCAGTGCC
CTGACGGAAGCTACTTCCCAGCAGCAGGACTCAGAGACCATGGCCCCAGAGGAGTCTTTGAAGGAAGCAC
CCTCTGCCCCAGTGATCCTGCCTTCAGCAGAACAGACGACCCTTGAAGCTTCAAGCACACCAGCTGACAT
GCAGAATATATTGGCAGTTCTCTTGAGTCAGCTGATGAAAACCCAAGAGCCAGCAGGCAGTCTGGAGGAA
AACAACAGTGACAAGAACAGTGGGCCACAGGGGCCCCGAAGAACTCCCACAATGCCACAGGAGGAGGCAG
CAGAGAAGAGGCCCCCTGAGCCCCCCGGACCTCCACCGCCGCCACCTCTACCCCCTCTGGTTGAAGGCGA
TCTTTCCAGCGCCCCCCAGGAGTTGAACCCAGCCGTGACAGCCGCCTTGCTGCAACTTTTATCCCAGCCT
GAAGCAGAGCCTCCTGGCCACCTGCCACATGAGCACCAGGCCTTGAGACCAATGGAGTACTCCACCCGAC
CCCGTCCAAACAGGACTTATGGAAACACTGATGGGCCTGAAACAGGGTTCAGTGCCATTGACACTGATGA
ACGAAACTCTGGTCCAGCCTTGACAGAATCCTTGGTCCAGACCCTGGTGAAGAACAGGACCTTCTCAGGC
TCTCTGAGCCACCTTGGGGAGTCCAGCAGTTACCAGGGCACAGGGTCAGTGCAGTTTCCAGGGGACCAGG
ACCTCCGTTTTGCCAGGGTCCCCTTAGCGTTACACCCGGTGGTCGGGCAACCATTCCTGAAGGCTGAGGG
AAGCAGCAATTCTGTGGTACATGCAGAGACCAAATTGCAAAACTATGGGGAGCTGGGGCCAGGAACCACT
GGGGCCAGCAGCTCAGGAGCAGGCCTTCACTGGGGGGGCCCAACTCAGTCTTCTGCTTATGGAAAACTCT
ATCGGGGGCCTACAAGAGTCCCACCAAGAGGGGGAAGAGGGAGAGGAGTTCCTTACTTGGACCCAGCTTT
CTTGTACAAAGTGGTTGATATCCAGCACAGTGGCGGCCGCTCGAGTCTAGAGGGCCCGCGGTTCGAAACC
AGCGGAGGCGGCGGAAGCGGGGGAGGAGGCAGCGGCGGAGGCGGCAGCGGGGGCGGCGGAAGCGCTACCG
GTAAGCCTATCCCTAACCCTCTCCTCGGTCTCGATTCTACGCGTACCGGTATGGCTTCTAACTTTACTCA
GTTCGTTCTCGTCGACAATGGCGGAACTGGCGACGTGACTGTCGCCCCAAGCAACTTCGCTAACGGGGTC
GCTGAATGGATCAGCTCTAACTCGCGATCACAGGCTTACAAAGTAACCTGTAGCGTTCGTCAGAGCTCTG
CGCAGAATCGCAAATACACCATCAAAGTCGAGGTGCCTAAAGTGGCAACCCAGACTGTTGGTGGTGAAGA
GCTTCCTGTAGCCGGATGGAGATCTTACTTAAATATGGAACTAACCATTCCAATTTTCGCCACGAATTCC
GACTGCGAGCTTATTGTTAAGGCAATGCAAGGTCTCCTAAAAGATGGAAACCCGATTCCCTCGGCCATCG
CGGCCAACTCCGGCATCTACGGAGGTGGAGGTGGATCTCGTACGGGTTAGTAATGAGTTTAAACCCGCTG
ATCAGCCTCGACTGTGCCTTCTAGTTGCCAGCCATCTGTTGTTTGCCCCTCCCCCGTGCCTTCCTTGACC
CTGGAAGGTGCCACTCCCACTGTCCTTTCCTAATAAAATGAGGAAATTGCATCGCATTGTCTGAGTAGGT
GTCATTCTATTCTGGGGGGTGGGGTGGGGCAGGACAGCAAGGGGGAGGATTGGGAAGACAATAGCAGGCA
TGCTGGGGATGCGGTGGGCTCTATGGCTTCTGAGGCGGAAAGAACCAGCTGGGGCTCTAGGGGGTATCCC
C
[124 nt withheld, positions 6792-6915]
C
[91 nt withheld, positions 6917-7007]
AGGGTGATGGTTCACGTACCTAGAAGTTCCTATTCCGAAGTTCCTATTCTCTAGAAAGTATAGGAACTTC
CTTGGCCAAAAAGCCTGAACTCACCGCGACGTCTGTCGAGAAGTTTCTGATCGAAAAGTTCGACAGCGTC
TCCGACCTGATGCAGCTCTCGGAGGGCGAAGAATCTCGTGCTTTCAGCTTCGATGTAGGAGGGCGTGGAT
ATGTCCTGCGGGTAAATAGCTGCGCCGATGGTTTCTACAAAGATCGTTATGTTTATCGGCACTTTGCATC
GGCCGCGCTCCCGATTCCGGAAGTGCTTGACATTGGGGAATTCAGCGAGAGCCTGACCTATTGCATCTCC
CGCCGTGCACAGGGTGTCACGTTGCAAGACCTGCCTGAAACCGAACTGCCCGCTGTTCTGCAGCCGGTCG
CGGAGGCCATGGATGCGATCGCTGCGGCCGATCTTAGCCAGACGAGCGGGTTCGGCCCATTCGGACCGCA
AGGAATCGGTCAATACACTACATGGCGTGATTTCATATGCGCGATTGCTGATCCCCATGTGTATCACTGG
CAAACTGTGATGGACGACACCGTCAGTGCGTCCGTCGCGCAGGCTCTCGATGAGCTGATGCTTTGGGCCG
AGGACTGCCCCGAAGTCCGGCACCTCGTGCACGCGGATTTCGGCTCCAACAATGTCCTGACGGACAATGG
CCGCATAACAGCGGTCATTGACTGGAGCGAGGCGATGTTCGGGGATTCCCAATACGAGGTCGCCAACATC
TTCTTCTGGAGGCCGTGGTTGGCTTGTATGGAGCAGCAGACGCGCTACTTCGAGCGGAGGCATCCGGAGC
TTGCAGGATCGCCGCGGCTCCGGGCGTATATGCTCCGCATTGGTCTTGACCAACTCTATCAGAGCTTGGT
TGACGGCAATTTCGATGATGCAGCTTGGGCGCAGGGTCGATGCGACGCAATCGTCCGATCCGGAGCCGGG
ACTGTCGGGCGTACACAAATCGCCCGCAGAAGCGCGGCCGTCTGGACCGATGGCTGTGTAGAAGTACTCG
CCGATAGTGGAAACCGACGCCCCAGCACTCGTCCGAGGGCAAAGGAATAGCACGTACTACGAGATTTCGA
TTCCACCGCCGCCTTCTATGAAAGGTTGGGCTTCGGAATCGTTTTCCGGGACGCCGGCTGGATGATCCTC
CAGCGCGGGGATCTCATGCTGGAGTTCTTCGCCCACCCCAACTTGTTTATTGCAGCTTATAATGGTTACA
AATAAAGCAATAGCATCACAAATTTCACAAATAAAGCATTTTTTTCACTGCATTCTAGTTGTGGTTTGTC
CAAACTCATCAATGTATCTTATCATGTCTGTATACCGTCGACCTCTAGCTAGAGCTTGGCGTAATCATGG
TCATAGCTGTTTCCTGTGTGAAATTGTTATCCGCTCACAATTCCACACAACATACGAGCCGGAAGCATAA
AGTGTAAAGCCTGGGGTGCCTAATGAGTGAGCTAACTCACATTAATTGCGTTGCGCTCACTGCCCGCTTT
CCAGTCGGGAAACCTGTCGTGCCAGCTGCATTAATGAATCGGCCAACGCGCGGGGAGAGGCGGTTTGCGT
ATTGGGCGCTCTTCCGCTTCCTCGCTCACTGACTCGCTGCGCTCGGTCGTTCGGCTGCGGCGAGCGGTAT
CAGCTCACTCAAAGGCGGTAATACGGTTATCCACAGAATCAGGGGATAACGCAGGAAAGAACATGTGAGC
AAAAGGCCAGCAAAAGGCCAGGAACCGTAAAAAGGCCGCGTTGCTGGCGTTTTTCCATAGGCTCCGCCCC
CCTGACGAGCATCACAAAAATCGACGCTCAAGTCAGAGGTGGCGAAACCCGACAGGACTATAAAGATACC
AGGCGTTTCCCCCTGGAAGCTCCCTCGTGCGCTCTCCTGTTCCGACCCTGCCGCTTACCGGATACCTGTC
CGCCTTTCTCCCTTCGGGAAGCGTGGCGCTTTCTCATAGCTCACGCTGTAGGTATCTCAGTTCGGTGTAG
GTCGTTCGCTCCAAGCTGGGCTGTGTGCACGAACCCCCCGTTCAGCCCGACCGCTGCGCCTTATCCGGTA
ACTATCGTCTTGAGTCCAACCCGGTAAGACACGACTTATCGCCACTGGCAGCAGCCACTGGTAACAGGAT
TAGCAGAGCGAGGTATGTAGGCGGTGCTACAGAGTTCTTGAAGTGGTGGCCTAACTACGGCTACACTAGA
AGAACAGTATTTGGTATCTGCGCTCTGCTGAAGCCAGTTACCTTCGGAAAAAGAGTTGGTAGCTCTTGAT
CCGGCAAACAAACCACCGCTGGTAGCGGTGGTTTTTTTGTTTGCAAGCAGCAGATTACGCGCAGAAAAAA
AGGATCTCAAGAAGATCCTTTGATCTTTTCTACGGGGTCTGACGCTCAGTGGAACGAAAACTCACGTTAA
GGGATTTTGGTCATGAGATTATCAAAAAGGATCTTCACCTAGATCCTTTTAAATTAAAAATGAAGTTTTA
AATCAATCTAAAGTATATATGAGTAAACTTGGTCTGACAGTTACCAATGCTTAATCAGTGAGGCACCTAT
CTCAGCGATCTGTCTATTTCGTTCATCCATAGTTGCCTGACTCCCCGTCGTGTAGATAACTACGATACGG
GAGGGCTTACCATCTGGCCCCAGTGCTGCAATGATACCGCGAGACCCACGCTCACCGGCTCCAGATTTAT
CAGCAATAAACCAGCCAGCCGGAAGGGCCGAGCGCAGAAGTGGTCCTGCAACTTTATCCGCCTCCATCCA
GTCTATTAATTGTTGCCGGGAAGCTAGAGTAAGTAGTTCGCCAGTTAATAGTTTGCGCAACGTTGTTGCC
ATTGCTACAGGCATCGTGGTGTCACGCTCGTCGTTTGGTATGGCTTCATTCAGCTCCGGTTCCCAACGAT
CAAGGCGAGTTACATGATCCCCCATGTTGTGCAAAAAAGCGGTTAGCTCCTTCGGTCCTCCGATCGTTGT
CAGAAGTAAGTTGGCCGCAGTGTTATCACTCATGGTTATGGCAGCACTGCATAATTCTCTTACTGTCATG
CCATCCGTAAGATGCTTTTCTGTGACTGGTGAGTACTCAACCAAGTCATTCTGAGAATAGTGTATGCGGC
GACCGAGTTGCTCTTGCCCGGCGTCAATACGGGATAATACCGCGCCACATAGCAGAACTTTAAAAGTGCT
CATCATTGGAAAACGTTCTTCGGGGCGAAAACTCTCAAGGATCTTACCGCTGTTGAGATCCAGTTCGATG
TAACCCACTCGTGCACCCAACTGATCTTCAGCATCTTTTACTTTCACCAGCGTTTCTGGGTGAGCAAAAA
CAGGAAGGCAAAATGCCGCAAAAAAGGGAATAAGGGCGACACGGAAATGTTGAATACTCATACTCTTCCT
TTTTCAATATTATTGAAGCATTTATCAGGGTTATTGTCTCATGAGCGGATACATATTTGAATGTATTTAG
AAAAATAAACAAATAGGGGTTCCGCGCACATTTCCCCGAAAAGTGCCACCTGACGTCGACGGATCGGGAG
ATCTCCCGATCCCCTATGGTGCACTCTCAGTACAATCTGCTCTGATGCCGCATAGTTAAGCCAGTATCTG
CTCCCTGCTTGTGTGTTGGAGGTCGCTGAGTAGTGCGCGAGCAAAATTTAAGCTACAACAAGGCAAGGCT
TGACCGACAATTGCATGAAGAATCTGCTTAGGGTTAGGCGTTTTGCGCTGCTTCGCGATGTACGGGCCAG
ATATACGCGTTGACATTGATTATTGAC
Features (pLannotate 1.2.2; 24 found; start..end, strand, type, name):
     28..94      +  CDS            small t antigen (fragment): SV40 (simian virus 40) small t antigen
    101..1279    +  promoter       EF-1α promoter: strong constitutive promoter for human elongation factor EF-1α
   1296..1314    +  promoter       T7 promoter: promoter for bacteriophage T7 RNA polymerase
   1393..1417    +  protein_bind   attB1: mutant version of attB; recombination site for the Gateway® BP reaction BP Clonase™
   1424..5866    +  CDS            CDK12: CDK12_HUMAN - Also known as CRK7, CRKRS, KIAA0904. Experimental evidence at protein level: Swiss-Prot protein existence level 1. Cyclin-dependent kinase that phosphorylates the C-terminal domain (CTD) of the large subunit of RNA polymerase II (POLR2A), thereby acting as a key regulator of transcription elongation. Regulates the expression of genes involved in DNA repair and is required for the maintenance of genomic stability. Preferentially phosphorylates 'Ser-5' in CTD repeats that are already phosphorylated at 'Ser-7', but can also phosphorylate 'Ser-2'. Required for RNA splicing, possibly
   5871..5895    -  protein_bind   attB2: mutant version of attB; recombination site for the Gateway® BP reaction BP Clonase™
   6020..6061    +  CDS            V5 tag: epitope tag from simian virus 5
   6074..6460    +  CDS            MS2: bacteriophage MS2 coat protein binds to a specific stem-loop structure in the viral RNA (Peabody, 1993)
   6522..6746    +  polyA_signal   bGH poly(A) signal: bovine growth hormone polyadenylation signal
   6750..6771    +  promoter       SV40 promoter (fragment): SV40 enhancer and early promoter
   6792..7025    +  rep_origin     f1 ori (fragment) (sequence partly withheld): f1 bacteriophage origin of replication; arrow indicates direction of (+) strand synthesis
   7030..7077    +  protein_bind   FRT: FLP-mediated recombination occurs in the 8-bp core sequence TCTAGAAA (Turan and Bode, 2011). FLP recombinase from the Saccharomyces cerevisiae 2μ plasmid
   7085..8107    +  CDS            HygR: aminoglycoside phosphotransferase from E. coli; aph(4)-Ia; confers resistance to hygromycin
   8117..8242    +  CDS            ble (fragment): BLE_KLEPN - Experimental evidence at protein level: Swiss-Prot protein existence level 1. Binding protein with a strong affinity to the bleomycin family of antibiotics. Binds to CL990; an antimitotic-antibiotic compound. From Klebsiella pneumoniae.
   8237..8358    +  polyA_signal   SV40 poly(A) signal: SV40 polyadenylation signal
   8429..8451    -  protein_bind   lac operator (fragment): The lac repressor binds to the lac operator to inhibit transcription in E. coli. This inhibition can be relieved by adding lactose or isopropyl-β-D-thiogalactopyranoside (IPTG). lac repressor encoded by lacI
   8455..8485    -  promoter       lac promoter: promoter for the E. coli lac operon
   8500..8521    -  protein_bind   CAP binding site: CAP binding activates transcription in the presence of cAMP. E. coli catabolite activator protein
   8534..8626    -  CDS            lacI (fragment): lac repressor; lacI; The lac repressor binds to the lac operator to inhibit transcription in E. coli. This inhibition can be relieved by adding lactose or isopropyl-β-D-thiogalactopyranoside (IPTG).
   8809..9397    -  rep_origin     ori: high-copy-number ColE1/pMB1/pBR322/pUC origin of replication
   9568..10428   -  CDS            AmpR: β-lactamase; bla; confers resistance to ampicillin, carbenicillin, and related antibiotics
  10429..10533   -  promoter       AmpR promoter: bla
  10592..10644   -  misc_feature   bom (fragment): basis of mobility region from pBR322
  10799..3       +  enhancer       CMV enhancer (fragment) (across the origin): human cytomegalovirus immediate early enhancer
