[The description below was written by a language model from this plasmid's Addgene catalogue record and pLannotate feature annotations shown in this document.]
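Description:
CRKRS is a mammalian expression plasmid built on the Gateway destination backbone E2.pEF5-DEST-FL-V5-MCP. It carries the human CDK12 open reading frame (also known as CRKRS or CRK7) as a C-terminal fusion to a V5 epitope tag and the bacteriophage MS2 coat protein (MCP). The roughly 4.5 kb insert was introduced by Gateway recombination and sits between attB1 and attB2 sites. It is recorded as differing from the reference protein by K965R and P1269L substitutions. Expression is driven by the strong constitutive EF-1α promoter and terminated by a bovine growth hormone polyadenylation signal. A T7 promoter lies just upstream of the attB1 site.

Propagation in E. coli relies on a high-copy ColE1/pUC-type origin and the β-lactamase gene conferring ampicillin resistance. Downstream of the expression cassette, the annotation shows an FRT site immediately preceding a hygromycin resistance coding sequence followed by an SV40 polyadenylation signal. No complete promoter is annotated for this marker. That arrangement is typical of FLP-mediated integration systems, in which the marker is expressed only after recombination into a genomic FRT landing site, although the record does not state such use. Other annotated elements are short fragments (f1 ori, SV40 promoter, ble, lacI, CMV enhancer) that appear to be backbone remnants.

The construct was made for an RNA-binding protein tethering screen. MCP binds MS2 stem-loop RNA structures, so the fusion can be recruited to a reporter transcript carrying such hairpins, allowing the effect of tethered CDK12 on mRNA stability or translation to be measured. The V5 tag allows the fusion protein to be detected.
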