Addgene plasmid #155484: CRKRS
Purpose: For use in RBP tethering screen
Depositing lab: Eugene Yeo. Depositing organization: University of California, San Diego (UCSD). Publication: Large-scale tethered function assays identify factors that regulate mRNA stability and translation. Luo EC, Nathanson JL, Tan FE, Schwartz JL, Schmok JC, Shankar A, Markmiller S, Yee BA, Sathe S, Pratt GA, Scaletta DB, Ha Y, Hill DE, Aigner S, Yeo GW. Nat Struct Mol Biol. 2020 Oct;27(10):989-1000. doi: 10.1038/s41594-020-0477-6. Epub 2020 Aug 17. PubMed 32807991.
Backbone
  Vector backbone: E2.pEF5-DEST-FL-V5-MCP
  Backbone size w/o insert (bp): 7357
  Vector type: Mammalian Expression
Growth in bacteria
  Bacterial resistance: Ampicillin, 100 μg/mL
  Growth temperature: 37°C
  Growth strain: DH5alpha
  Copy number: High Copy
Gene/Insert
  Gene/Insert name: CRKRS (alt name: Accession: NM_015083.4)
  Species: H. sapiens (human)
  Insert size (bp): 4473
  Mutation: K965R and P1269L mutation compared to NP_055898.1
  Entrez Gene: CDK12 (a.k.a. CRK7, CRKR, CRKRS)
  Promoter: EF-1a
  Tag / fusion protein: V5-MCP (C terminal on backbone)
  Cloning method: Gateway Cloning
  Sequencing primers: 5′ TAATACGACTCACTATAGGG; 3′ gctcgagtctagagggc
Resource information
  A portion of this plasmid was derived from a plasmid made by: DNASU Plasmid Repository Center for Personalized Diagnostics Biodesign Institute
Terms and licenses: Academic/Nonprofit Terms; Industry Terms: Not Available to Industry
How to cite: CRKRS was a gift from Eugene Yeo (Addgene plasmid # 155484 ; http://n2t.net/addgene:155484 ; RRID:Addgene_155484)
