>Addgene plasmid #155484 | CRKRS | depositor partial sequence | sequence record 300888 | Insert Sequence
ATGCCCAATTCAGAGAGACATGGGGGCAAGAAGGACGGGAGTGGAGGAGCTTCTGGAACTTTGCAGCCGT
CATCGGGAGGCGGCAGCTCTAACAGCAGAGAGCGTCACCGCTTGGTATCGAAGCACAAGCGGCATAAGTC
CAAACACTCCAAAGACATGGGGTTGGTGACCCCCGAAGCAGCATCCCTGGGCACAGTTATCAAACCTTTG
GTGGAGTATGATGATATCAGCTCTGATTCCGACACCTTCTCCGATGACATGGCCTTCAAACTAGACCGAA
GGGAGAACGACGAACGTCGTGGATCAGATCGGAGCGACCGCCTGCACAAACATCGTCACCACCAGCACAG
GCGTTCCCGGGACTTACTAAAAGCTAAACAGACCGAAAAAGAAAAAAGCCAAGAAGTCTCCAGCAAGTCG
GGATCGATGAAGGACCGGATATCGGGAAGTTCAAAGCGTTCGAATGAGGAGACTGATGACTATGGGAAGG
CGCAGGTAGCCAAAAGCAGCAGCAAGGAATCCAGGTCATCCAAGCTCCACAAGGAGAAGACCAGGAAAGA
ACGGGAGCTGAAGTCTGGGCACAAAGACCGGAGTAAAAGTCATCGAAAAAGGGAAACACCCAAAAGTTAC
AAAACAGTGGACAGCCCAAAACGGAGATCCAGGAGCCCCCACAGGAAGTGGTCTGACAGCTCCAAACAAG
ATGATAGCCCCTCGGGAGCTTCTTATGGCCAAGATTATGACCTTAGTCCCTCACGATCTCATACCTCGAG
CAATTATGACTCCTACAAGAAAAGTCCTGGAAGTACCTCGAGAAGGCAGTCGGTCAGTCCCCCTTACAAG
GAGCCTTCGGCCTACCAGTCCAGCACCCGGTCACCGAGCCCCTACAGTAGGCGACAGAGATCTGTCAGTC
CCTATAGCAGGAGACGGTCGTCCAGCTACGAAAGAAGTGGCTCTTACAGCGGGCGATCGCCCAGTCCCTA
TGGTCGAAGGCGGTCCAGCAGCCCTTTCCTGAGCAAGCGGTCTCTGAGTCGGAGTCCACTCCCCAGTAGG
AAATCCATGAAGTCCAGAAGTAGAAGTCCTGCATATTCAAGACATTCATCTTCTCATAGTAAAAAGAAGA
GATCCAGTTCACGCAGTCGTCATTCCAGTATCTCACCTGTCAGGCTTCCACTTAATTCCAGTCTGGGAGC
TGAACTCAGTAGGAAAAAGAAGGAAAGAGCAGCTGCTGCTGCTGCAGCAAAGATGGATGGAAAGGAGTCC
AAGGGTTCACCTGTATTTTTGCCTAGAAAAGAGAACAGTTCAGTAGAGGCTAAGGATTCAGGTTTGGAGT
CTAAAAAGTTACCCAGAAGTGTAAAATTGGAAAAATCTGCCCCAGATACTGAACTGGTGAATGTAACACA
TCTAAACACAGAGGTAAAAAATTCTTCAGATACAGGGAAAGTAAAGTTGGATGAGAACTCCGAGAAGCAT
CTTGTTAAAGATTTGAAAGCACAGGGAACAAGAGACTCTAAACCCATAGCACTGAAAGAGGAGATTGTTA
CTCCAAAGGAGACAGAAACATCAGAAAAGGAGACCCCTCCACCTCTTCCCACAATTGCTTCTCCCCCACC
CCCTCTACCAACTACTACCCCTCCACCTCAGACACCCCCTTTGCCACCTTTGCCTCCAATACCAGCTCTT
CCACAGCAACCACCTCTGCCTCCTTCTCAGCCAGCATTTAGTCAGGTTCCTGCTTCCAGTACTTCAACTT
TGCCCCCTTCTACTCACTCAAAGACATCTGCTGTGTCCTCTCAGGCAAATTCTCAGCCCCCTGTACAGGT
TTCTGTGAAGACTCAAGTATCTGTAACAGCTGCTATTCCACACCTGAAAACTTCAACGTTGCCTCCTTTG
CCCCTCCCACCCTTATTACCTGGAGATGATGACATGGATAGTCCAAAAGAAACTCTTCCTTCAAAACCTG
TGAAGAAAGAGAAGGAACAGAGGACACGTCACTTACTCACAGACCTTCCTCTCCCTCCAGAGCTCCCTGG
TGGAGATCTGTCTCCCCCAGACTCTCCAGAACCAAAGGCAATCACACCACCTCAGCAACCATATAAAAAG
AGACCAAAAATTTGTTGTCCTCGTTATGGAGAAAGAAGACAAACAGAAAGCGACTGGGGGAAACGCTGTG
TGGACAAGTTTGACATTATTGGGATTATTGGAGAAGGAACCTATGGCCAAGTATATAAAGCCAAGGACAA
AGACACAGGAGAACTAGTGGCTCTGAAGAAGGTGAGACTAGACAATGAGAAAGAGGGCTTCCCAATCACA
GCCATTCGTGAAATCAAAATCCTTCGTCAGTTAATCCACCGAAGTGTTGTTAACATGAAGGAAATTGTCA
CAGATAAACAAGATGCACTGGATTTCAAGAAGGACAAAGGTGCCTTTTACCTTGTATTTGAGTATATGGA
CCATGACTTAATGGGACTGCTAGAATCTGGTTTGGTGCACTTTTCTGAGGACCATATCAAGTCGTTCATG
AAACAGCTAATGGAAGGATTGGAATACTGTCACAAAAAGAATTTCCTGCATCGGGATATTAAGTGTTCTA
ACATTTTGCTGAATAACAGTGGGCAAATCAAACTAGCAGATTTTGGACTTGCTCGGCTCTATAACTCTGA
AGAGAGTCGCCCTTACACAAACAAAGTCATTACTTTGTGGTACCGACCTCCAGAACTACTGCTAGGAGAG
GAACGTTACACACCAGCCATAGATGTTTGGAGCTGTGGATGTATTCTTGGGGAACTATTCACAAAGAAGC
CTATTTTTCAAGCCAATCTGGAACTGGCTCAGCTAGAACTGATCAGCCGACTTTGTGGTAGCCCTTGTCC
AGCTGTGTGGCCTGATGTTATCAAACTGCCCTACTTCAACACCATGAAACCGAAGAAGCAATATCGAAGG
CGTCTACGAGAAGAATTCTCTTTCATTCCTTCTGCAGCACTTGATTTATTGGACCACATGCTGACACTAG
ATCCTAGTAAGCGGTGCACAGCTGAACAGACCCTACAGAGCGACTTCCTTAAAGATGTCGAACTCAGCAA
AATGGCTCCTCCAGACCTCCCCCACTGGCAGGATTGCCATGAGTTGTGGAGTAAGAAACGGCGACGTCAG
CGACAAAGTGGTGTTGTAGTCGAAGAGCCACCTCCATCCAAAACTTCTCGAAAAGAAACTACCTCAGGGA
CAAGTACTGAGCCTGTGAAGAACAGCAGCCCAGCACCACCTCAGCCTGCTCCTGGCAAGGTGGAGTCTGG
GGCTGGGGATGCAATAGGCCTTGCTGACATCACACAACAGCTGAATCAAAGTGAATTGGCAGTGTTATTA
AACCTGCTGCAGAGCCAAACCGACCTGAGCATCCCTCAAATGGCACAGCTGCTTAACATCCACTCCAACC
CAGAGATGCAGCAGCAGCTGGAAGCCCTGAACCAATCCATCAGTGCCCTGACGGAAGCTACTTCCCAGCA
GCAGGACTCAGAGACCATGGCCCCAGAGGAGTCTTTGAAGGAAGCACCCTCTGCCCCAGTGATCCTGCCT
TCAGCAGAACAGACGACCCTTGAAGCTTCAAGCACACCAGCTGACATGCAGAATATATTGGCAGTTCTCT
TGAGTCAGCTGATGAAAACCCAAGAGCCAGCAGGCAGTCTGGAGGAAAACAACAGTGACAAGAACAGTGG
GCCACAGGGGCCCCGAAGAACTCCCACAATGCCACAGGAGGAGGCAGCAGCATGTCCTCCTCACATTCTT
CCACCAGAGAAGAGGCCCCCTGAGCCCCCCGGACCTCCACCGCCGCCACCTCCACCCCCTCTGGTTGAAG
GCGATCTTTCCAGCGCCCCCCAGGAGTTGAACCCAGCCGTGACAGCCGCCTTGCTGCAACTTTTATCCCA
GCCTGAAGCAGAGCCTCCTGGCCACCTGCCACATGAGCACCAGGCCTTGAGACCAATGGAGTACTCCACC
CGACCCCGTCCAAACAGGACTTATGGAAACACTGATGGGCCTGAAACAGGGTTCAGTGCCATTGACACTG
ATGAACGAAACTCTGGTCCAGCCTTGACAGAATCCTTGGTCCAGACCCTGGTGAAGAACAGGACCTTCTC
AGGCTCTCTGAGCCACCTTGGGGAGTCCAGCAGTTACCAGGGCACAGGGTCAGTGCAGTTTCCAGGGGAC
CAGGACCTCCGTTTTGCCAGGGTCCCCTTAGCGTTACACCCGGTGGTCGGGCAACCATTCCTGAAGGCTG
AGGGAAGCAGCAATTCTGTGGTACATGCAGAGACCAAATTGCAAAACTATGGGGAGCTGGGGCCAGGAAC
CACTGGGGCCAGCAGCTCAGGAGCAGGCCTTCACTGGGGGGGCCCAACTCAGTCTTCTGCTTATGGAAAA
CTCTATCGGGGGCCTACAAGAGTCCCACCAAGAGGGGGAAGAGGGAGAGGAGTTCCTTACTAA
